Addgene plasmid #212363: pTwist-SARS-CoV-2 Spike-deltaC18 V1176F (TTC)
Purpose: Encodes SARS-CoV-2 spikeV1176F for pseudovirus production
Depositing lab: Alejandro Balazs. Depositing organization: Massachusetts General Hospital. Publication: Ongoing evolution of SARS-CoV-2 drives escape from mRNA vaccine-induced humoral immunity. Roederer AL, Cao Y, Denis KS, Sheehan ML, Li CJ, Lam EC, Gregory DJ, Poznansky MC, Iafrate AJ, Canaday DH, Gravenstein S, Garcia-Beltran WF, Balazs AB. medRxiv [Preprint]. 2024 Mar 7:2024.03.05.24303815. doi: 10.1101/2024.03.05.24303815. PubMed 38496628.
Backbone
  Vector backbone: pTwist-CMV-BetaGlobin-WPRE-Neo
  Backbone manufacturer: Twist
  Vector type: Mammalian Expression
Growth in bacteria
  Bacterial resistance: Ampicillin, 100 μg/mL
  Growth temperature: 37°C
  Growth strain: DH5alpha
  Copy number: High Copy
Gene/Insert
  Gene/Insert name: SARS-CoV-2 Spike V1176F
  Species: Severe acute respiratory syndrome coronavirus 2
  Mutation: V1176F
  Entrez Gene: S (a.k.a. GU280_gp02, spike glycoprotein)
  Promoter: CAG
  Cloning method: Ligation Independent Cloning
Terms and licenses: Academic/Nonprofit Terms; Industry Terms: Not Available to Industry
Depositor comments: Please visit https://www.medrxiv.org/content/10.1101/2024.03.05.24303815v1 for medRxiv preprint.
How to cite: pTwist-SARS-CoV-2 Spike-deltaC18 V1176F (TTC) was a gift from Alejandro Balazs (Addgene plasmid # 212363 ; http://n2t.net/addgene:212363 ; RRID:Addgene_212363)
