[The description below was written by a language model from this plasmid's Addgene catalogue record and pLannotate feature annotations shown in this document.]
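Description:
pTwist-SARS-CoV-2 Spike-deltaC18 V1176F (TTC) is a 10,462 nt mammalian expression plasmid built on the Twist pTwist-CMV-BetaGlobin-WPRE-Neo backbone. It encodes the SARS-CoV-2 spike glycoprotein carrying the V1176F substitution. As the name indicates, the mutant residue is specified by a TTC codon, and the spike lacks the C-terminal 18 residues. This cytoplasmic-tail truncation is commonly used to improve spike incorporation into pseudotyped particles. The annotated spike open reading frame spans 3,765 nt, which is consistent with a shortened coding sequence.

In bacteria the plasmid is maintained at high copy through a ColE1/pUC-type origin and selected with ampicillin via the AmpR β-lactamase gene.

The catalogue entry lists the promoter as CAG. The feature table instead shows a CMV enhancer, CMV promoter elements and a truncated human β-globin intron upstream of the spike gene, which matches the backbone name rather than a chicken β-actin-based CAG arrangement. Downstream of the spike gene, a WPRE enhances transcript stability and expression, and an SV40 polyadenylation signal follows it, although this is annotated on the reverse strand. A separate cassette places the neomycin phosphotransferase gene between the SV40 early promoter and a bGH poly(A) signal, allowing G418 selection in mammalian cells. β-globin insulator elements and bacterial and T7 terminators flank the expression units and help isolate them from read-through transcription.

The stated purpose is pseudovirus production: the plasmid supplies the variant spike as the envelope protein. According to the associated study, it is used to assess how evolving spike mutations affect escape from vaccine-induced antibody neutralisation.
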