Features (pLannotate 1.2.2; 21 found; start..end, strand, type, name):
      1..3765    +  CDS            S: SPIKE_SARS2 - Experimental evidence at protein level: Swiss-Prot protein existence level 1. [Spike glycoprotein]: May down-regulate host tetherin (BST2) by lysosomal degradation, thereby counteracting its antiviral activity. From Severe acute respiratory syndrome coronavirus 2 (2019-nCoV) (SARS-CoV-2).
   3839..4427    +  misc_feature   WPRE: woodchuck hepatitis virus posttranscriptional regulatory element
   4480..4601    -  polyA_signal   SV40 poly(A) signal: SV40 polyadenylation signal
   4624..4693    -  CDS            large T antigen (fragment): large T antigen from SV40 (simian virus 40)
   4716..4762    +  terminator     T7 terminator: transcription terminator for bacteriophage T7 RNA polymerase
   4792..4928    +  terminator     rrnG terminator: transcription terminator from the E. coli ribosomal RNA rrnG operon (Albrechtsen et al., 1991)
   4973..5044    +  misc_feature   3' β-globin insulator: insulator downstream of the human β-globin locus (Farrell et al., 2002)
   5089..5285    +  promoter       SV40 promoter: SV40 early promoter
   5299..6090    +  CDS            neo: KKA2_KLEPN - Also known as kan, nptII. Experimental evidence at protein level: Swiss-Prot protein existence level 1. Resistance to kanamycin, neomycin, paromomycin, ribostamycin, butirosin and gentamicin B. From Klebsiella pneumoniae.
   6104..6328    +  polyA_signal   bGH poly(A) signal: bovine growth hormone polyadenylation signal
   6524..7112    -  rep_origin     ori: high-copy-number ColE1/pMB1/pBR322/pUC origin of replication
   7284..7348    -  CDS            bla(M) (fragment): β-lactamase lacking the signal sequence; bla(M); allows cytosolic expression of β-lactamase
   7858..8718    +  CDS            AmpR: β-lactamase; bla; confers resistance to ampicillin, carbenicillin, and related antibiotics
   8731..8867    +  terminator     rrnG terminator: transcription terminator from the E. coli ribosomal RNA rrnG operon (Albrechtsen et al., 1991)
   9019..9090    +  misc_feature   5' β-globin insulator: insulator upstream of the human β-globin locus (Farrell et al., 2002)
   9095..9141    -  terminator     T7 terminator: transcription terminator for bacteriophage T7 RNA polymerase
   9159..9207    -  polyA_signal   poly(A) signal: synthetic polyadenylation signal
   9288..9591    +  enhancer       CMV enhancer: human cytomegalovirus immediate early enhancer
   9664..9681    -  promoter       CMV promoter (fragment): human cytomegalovirus (CMV) immediate early promoter
   9744..9795    +  promoter       CMVd2 promoter: truncated human cytomegalovirus (CMV) immediate early promoter that yields moderately reduced expression relative to the full-length promoter
   9929..10404   +  intron         β-globin intron: internally truncated intron from human β-globin
>Addgene plasmid #212363 | pTwist-SARS-CoV-2 Spike-deltaC18 V1176F (TTC) | depositor full sequence | sequence record 414523 | Full Sequence
ATGTTTGTGTTCCTCGTTCTCCTGCCCCTCGTTTCTTCCCAATGCGTGAACCTCACAACTAGAACGCAGC
TCCCACCCGCTTACACGAACTCTTTTACTCGTGGAGTATACTATCCCGATAAAGTCTTTAGGTCCAGTGT
CCTTCATTCTACTCAAGACCTTTTCCTGCCATTCTTCTCAAATGTCACCTGGTTCCATGCTATCCACGTT
TCTGGCACCAACGGAACTAAACGATTTGATAATCCCGTCTTGCCATTTAACGATGGCGTATACTTTGCCT
CAACGGAGAAGTCCAACATTATCCGGGGATGGATATTTGGCACCACCCTGGACTCCAAGACACAGTCTCT
CCTCATTGTGAACAACGCCACCAATGTCGTCATCAAAGTCTGTGAATTTCAATTTTGTAACGATCCCTTT
CTCGGGGTTTATTATCATAAGAATAACAAGTCTTGGATGGAGTCAGAGTTCCGCGTTTACAGTTCCGCTA
ACAACTGTACTTTTGAGTACGTTTCCCAACCATTTCTCATGGATCTTGAAGGGAAGCAAGGCAACTTCAA
GAATCTCCGCGAATTTGTGTTTAAGAATATAGACGGCTACTTCAAAATTTATAGCAAGCATACCCCGATA
AATCTGGTTCGGGATCTCCCTCAAGGCTTCTCCGCGTTGGAACCCCTCGTGGACTTGCCGATTGGCATCA
ACATCACCCGGTTCCAAACCCTTCTTGCCCTTCATCGAAGCTACCTCACGCCTGGCGACAGTAGTAGTGG
TTGGACAGCGGGCGCAGCAGCCTACTATGTGGGATATTTGCAACCACGCACCTTTCTTCTCAAATATAAC
GAAAACGGAACAATTACCGATGCCGTAGACTGTGCCCTCGATCCCCTGTCCGAAACTAAATGCACACTCA
AGTCCTTCACAGTTGAGAAAGGCATATACCAAACCAGTAACTTCCGCGTCCAACCCACCGAATCCATTGT
TCGATTCCCTAACATCACCAATTTGTGTCCTTTCGGTGAAGTATTTAATGCCACTCGATTTGCATCAGTT
TATGCCTGGAATCGCAAGCGAATATCAAATTGTGTTGCAGATTATAGTGTCCTGTATAATAGCGCATCAT
TCAGCACTTTTAAGTGTTATGGGGTCAGCCCTACGAAATTGAATGACTTGTGTTTTACCAACGTTTACGC
AGATTCTTTCGTCATACGCGGCGACGAAGTCCGACAGATTGCACCGGGGCAAACCGGAACGATAGCAGAC
TATAATTATAAGTTGCCGGATGACTTCACCGGCTGCGTTATAGCATGGAACTCCAATAATCTCGATTCAA
AAGTCGGCGGCAACTATAATTATCTTTACCGCCTGTTTCGCAAGTCAAATCTGAAGCCCTTTGAACGTGA
CATCTCCACCGAAATTTATCAAGCTGGCAGCACCCCATGTAATGGAGTGGAAGGGTTTAACTGTTATTTT
CCCCTTCAATCATACGGATTTCAACCAACAAATGGGGTGGGCTATCAACCATATCGGGTGGTAGTCTTGA
GCTTTGAGCTGCTCCACGCACCGGCTACAGTTTGCGGACCGAAGAAAAGCACTAACCTGGTGAAGAATAA
ATGTGTGAACTTCAACTTTAATGGGCTCACCGGAACAGGGGTGCTGACAGAATCAAACAAGAAATTTCTC
CCTTTTCAACAATTTGGTAGAGACATTGCCGATACCACAGATGCCGTCCGCGATCCGCAAACACTGGAAA
TCCTCGATATAACACCCTGTAGCTTCGGCGGGGTCAGCGTGATAACTCCCGGAACGAACACATCCAACCA
AGTGGCTGTCCTGTATCAAGATGTCAACTGTACCGAAGTCCCTGTGGCGATACACGCCGACCAACTGACA
CCCACCTGGAGAGTCTACTCAACAGGTTCCAATGTCTTTCAAACTAGAGCGGGTTGTCTCATTGGCGCTG
AGCATGTCAATAATTCATACGAATGTGATATTCCTATTGGGGCAGGAATCTGTGCGTCTTATCAAACTCA
AACGAACTCACCACGGCGCGCTCGCTCAGTAGCCAGCCAGTCCATAATCGCCTATACCATGAGTCTCGGG
GCTGAGAACTCCGTGGCTTATTCAAACAATTCCATCGCAATCCCAACTAACTTTACCATTAGCGTTACCA
CGGAAATCTTGCCCGTCAGCATGACTAAGACGAGCGTAGACTGTACGATGTATATCTGTGGGGATTCCAC
CGAGTGTAGCAACCTCTTGCTTCAATACGGGTCTTTCTGTACTCAACTCAACCGAGCATTGACCGGAATT
GCGGTCGAACAAGACAAGAATACCCAAGAGGTGTTCGCACAAGTAAAGCAAATATACAAAACGCCGCCAA
TCAAAGATTTTGGCGGGTTTAATTTTAGCCAAATACTGCCAGACCCATCTAAGCCTTCAAAACGCAGCTT
TATCGAGGATCTGCTGTTCAACAAAGTTACGTTGGCTGACGCGGGTTTCATTAAGCAGTATGGGGATTGT
TTGGGAGACATTGCGGCCCGCGACCTTATCTGTGCTCAAAAATTCAATGGGTTGACAGTTCTGCCCCCTC
TGCTCACTGATGAGATGATTGCACAGTATACATCAGCATTGTTGGCAGGAACCATTACATCCGGCTGGAC
TTTTGGCGCGGGTGCGGCCCTTCAAATACCTTTCGCTATGCAAATGGCTTACAGATTCAATGGGATTGGT
GTCACGCAAAATGTATTGTATGAAAATCAGAAGCTGATCGCTAATCAATTTAACAGCGCGATTGGCAAGA
TCCAAGATTCACTGTCAAGCACAGCGTCCGCCCTCGGCAAACTCCAAGATGTTGTGAATCAAAACGCCCA
GGCCCTGAATACCCTCGTGAAGCAACTGAGTTCTAACTTCGGCGCAATCTCCAGCGTCCTCAACGACATA
TTGTCCAGACTTGATAAGGTGGAAGCCGAGGTGCAAATTGATCGGCTCATCACAGGCAGGCTCCAGTCAC
TCCAAACTTATGTGACACAACAGTTGATCCGGGCTGCTGAGATACGAGCAAGCGCCAACCTGGCCGCCAC
TAAAATGTCAGAGTGCGTGCTCGGGCAGTCCAAACGGGTTGACTTTTGTGGCAAGGGCTATCACTTGATG
TCCTTCCCCCAATCCGCCCCACATGGAGTGGTCTTTCTCCACGTCACTTATGTCCCTGCTCAAGAGAAGA
ACTTTACGACAGCTCCAGCAATCTGTCACGATGGCAAAGCGCACTTTCCCAGGGAAGGCGTTTTCGTCAG
TAATGGCACGCATTGGTTTGTGACCCAAAGGAATTTCTATGAACCCCAAATCATAACCACTGACAATACA
TTTGTCTCAGGCAACTGTGATGTGGTCATTGGGATCGTGAACAACACGGTATATGATCCCCTGCAACCCG
AGTTGGATAGCTTCAAAGAGGAATTGGATAAATACTTTAAGAATCATACTTCACCCGATGTTGATCTCGG
GGACATATCAGGAATAAATGCAAGTGTCGTCAACATTCAGAAAGAGATTGATCGCCTTAATGAGGTCGCC
AAGAACTTGAATGAATCTTTGATCGACTTGCAAGAACTGGGCAAATACGAACAATATATTAAATGGCCCT
GGTACATTTGGTTGGGCTTTATCGCCGGACTTATAGCTATCGTTATGGTCACAATTATGTTGTGCTGTAT
GACTAGCTGTTGTTCCTGCTTGAAAGGATGTTGCAGTTGCGGATCTTGTTGTAAATAAAGGATCCTCTAG
AAGTTGTCTCCTCCTGCACTGACTGACTGATACAATCGATTTCTGGATCCGCAGGCCTAATCAACCTCTG
GATTACAAAATTTGTGAAAGATTGACTGGTATTCTTAACTATGTTGCTCCTTTTACGCTATGTGGATACG
CTGCTTTAATGCCTTTGTATCATGCTATTGCTTCCCGTATGGCTTTCATTTTCTCCTCCTTGTATAAATC
CTGGTTGCTGTCTCTTTATGAGGAGTTGTGGCCCGTTGTCAGGCAACGTGGCGTGGTGTGCACTGTGTTT
GCTGACGCAACCCCCACTGGTTGGGGCATTGCCACCACCTGTCAGCTCCTTTCCGGGACTTTCGCTTTCC
CCCTCCCTATTGCCACGGCGGAACTCATCGCCGCCTGCCTTGCCCGCTGCTGGACAGGGGCTCGGCTGTT
GGGCACTGACAATTCCGTGGTGTTGTCGGGGAAGCTGACGTCCTTTCCATGGCTGCTCGCCTGTGTTGCC
ACCTGGATTCTGCGCGGGACGTCCTTCTGCTACGTCCCTTCGGCCCTCAATCCAGCGGACCTTCCTTCCC
GCGGCCTGCTGCCGGCTCTGCGGCCTCTTCCGCGTCTTCGCCTTCGCCCTCAGACGAGTCGGATCTCCCT
TTGGGCCGCCTCCCCGCCTGTCTAGCTTGACTGACTGAGATACAGCGTACCTTCAGCTCACAGACATGAT
AAGATACATTGATGAGTTTGGACAAACCACAACTAGAATGCAGTGAAAAAAATGCTTTATTTGTGAAATT
TGTGATGCTATTGCTTTATTTGTAACCATTATAAGCTGCAATAAACAAGTTAACAACAACAATTGCATTC
ATTTTATGTTTCAGGTTCAGGGGGAGGTGTGGGAGGTTTTTTAAAGCAAGTAAAACCTCTACAAATGTGG
TATTGGCCCATCTCTATCGGTATCGTAGCATAACCCCTTGGGGCCTCTAAACGGGTCTTGAGGGGTTTTT
TGTGCCCCTCGGGCCGGATTGCTATCTACCGGCATTGGCGCAGAAAAAAATGCCTGATGCGACGCTGCGC
GTCTTATACTCCCACATATGCCAGATTCAGCAACGGATACGGCTTCCCCAACTTGCCCACTTCCATACGT
GTCCTCCTTACCAGAAATTTATCCTTAAGGTCGTCAGCTATCCTGCAGGCGATCTCTCGATTTCGATCAA
GACATTCCTTTAATGGTCTTTTCTGGACACCACTAGGGGTCAGAAGTAGTTCATCAAACTTTCTTCCCTC
CCTAATCTCATTGGTTACCTTGGGCTATCGAAACTTAATTAAGCGATCTGCATCTCAATTAGTCAGCAAC
CATAGTCCCGCCCCTAACTCCGCCCATCCCGCCCCTAACTCCGCCCAGTTCCGCCCATTCTCCGCCCCAT
CGCTGACTAATTTTTTTTATTTATGCAGAGGCCGAGGCCGCCTCGGCCTCTGAGCTATTCCAGAAGTAGT
GAGGAGGCTTTTTTGGAGGCCTAGGCTTTTGCAAAGGAGGTAGCCAACATGATTGAACAAGATGGATTGC
ACGCAGGTTCTCCCGCCGCTTGGGTGGAGAGGCTATTCGGCTATGACTGGGCACAACAGACAATCGGCTG
CTCTGATGCCGCCGTGTTCCGGCTGTCAGCGCAGGGGCGCCCGGTTCTTTTTGTCAAGACCGACCTGTCC
GGTGCCCTGAATGAACTCCAGGACGAGGCAGCGCGGCTATCGTGGCTGGCCACGACGGGCGTTCCTTGCG
CAGCTGTGCTCGACGTTGTCACTGAAGCGGGAAGGGACTGGCTGCTATTGGGCGAAGTGCCGGGGCAGGA
TCTCCTGTCATCTCACCTTGCTCCTGCCGAGAAAGTATCCATCATGGCTGATGCAATGCGGCGGCTGCAT
ACGCTTGATCCGGCTACCTGCCCATTCGACCACCAAGCGAAACATCGCATCGAGCGAGCACGTACTCGGA
TGGAAGCCGGTCTTGTCGATCAGGATGATCTGGACGAAGAGCATCAGGGGCTCGCGCCAGCCGAACTGTT
CGCCAGGCTCAAGGCGCGGATGCCCGACGGCGAGGATCTCGTCGTGACCCACGGCGATGCCTGCTTGCCG
AATATCATGGTGGAAAATGGCCGCTTTTCTGGATTCATCGACTGTGGCCGGCTGGGTGTGGCGGACCGCT
ATCAGGACATAGCGTTGGCTACCCGTGATATTGCTGAAGAGCTTGGCGGCGAATGGGCTGACCGCTTCCT
CGTGCTTTACGGTATCGCCGCTCCCGATTCGCAGCGCATCGCCTTCTATCGCCTTCTTGACGAGTTCTTC
TAGTATGTAAGCCCTGTGCCTTCTAGTTGCCAGCCATCTGTTGTTTGCCCCTCCCCCGTGCCTTCCTTGA
CCCTGGAAGGTGCCACTCCCACTGTCCTTTCCTAATAAAATGAGGAAATTGCATCGCATTGTCTGAGTAG
GTGTCATTCTATTCTGGGGGGTGGGGTGGGGCAGGACAGCAAGGGGGAGGATTGGGAAGACAATAGCAGG
CATGCTGGGGATGCGGTGGGCTCTATGGTTAATTAACCAGTCAAGTCAGCTACTTGGCGAGATCGACTTG
TCTGGGTTTCGACTACGCTCAGAATTGCGTCAGTCAAGTTCGATCTGGTCCTTGCTATTGCACCCGTTCT
CCGATTACGAGTTTCATTTAAATCATGTGAGCAAAAGGCCAGCAAAAGGCCAGGAACCGTAAAAAGGCCG
CGTTGCTGGCGTTTTTCCATAGGCTCCGCCCCCCTGACGAGCATCACAAAAATCGACGCTCAAGTCAGAG
GTGGCGAAACCCGACAGGACTATAAAGATACCAGGCGTTTCCCCCTGGAAGCTCCCTCGTGCGCTCTCCT
GTTCCGACCCTGCCGCTTACCGGATACCTGTCCGCCTTTCTCCCTTCGGGAAGCGTGGCGCTTTCTCATA
GCTCACGCTGTAGGTATCTCAGTTCGGTGTAGGTCGTTCGCTCCAAGCTGGGCTGTGTGCACGAACCCCC
CGTTCAGCCCGACCGCTGCGCCTTATCCGGTAACTATCGTCTTGAGTCCAACCCGGTAAGACACGACTTA
TCGCCACTGGCAGCAGCCACTGGTAACAGGATTAGCAGAGCGAGGTATGTAGGCGGTGCTACAGAGTTCT
TGAAGTGGTGGCCTAACTACGGCTACACTAGAAGAACAGTATTTGGTATCTGCGCTCTGCTGAAGCCAGT
TACCTTCGGAAAAAGAGTTGGTAGCTCTTGATCCGGCAAACAAACCACCGCTGGTAGCGGTGGTTTTTTT
GTTTGCAAGCAGCAGATTACGCGCAGAAAAAAAGGATCTCAAGAAGATCCTTTGATCTTTTCTACGGGGT
CTGACGCTCAGTGGAACGAAAACTCACGTTAAGGGATTTTGGTCATGAGATTATCAAAAAGGATCTTCAC
CTAGATCCTTTTAAATTAAAAATGAAGTTTTAAATCAATCTAAAGTATATATGAGTAAACTTGGTCTGAC
AGTTACCAATGCTTAATCAGTGAGGCACCTATCTCAGCGATCTGTCTATTTCGTTCATCCATAGTTGCAT
TTAAATTTCCGAACTCTCCAAGGCCCTCGTCGGAAAATCTTCAAACCTTTCGTCCGATCCATCTTGCAGG
CTACCTCTCGAACGAACTATCGCAAGTCTCTTGGCCGGCCTTGCGCCTTGGCTATTGCTTGGCAGCGCCT
ATCGCCAGGTATTACTCCAATCCCGAATATCCGAGATCGGGATCACCCGAGAGAAGTTCAACCTACATCC
TCAATCCCGATCTATCCGAGATCCGAGGAATATCGAAATCGGGGCGCGCCTGGTGTACCGAGAACGATCC
TCTCAGTGCGAGTCTCGACGATCCATATCGTTGCTTGGCAGTCAGCCAGTCGGAATCCAGCTTGGGACCC
AGGAAGTCCAATCGTCAGATATTGTACTCAAGCCTGGTCACGGCAGCGTACCGATCTGTTTAAACCTAGA
TATTGATAGTCTGATCGGTCAACGTATAATCGAGTCCTAGCTTTTGCAAACATCTATCAAGAGACAGGAT
CAGCAGGAGGCTTTCGCATGAGTATTCAACATTTCCGTGTCGCCCTTATTCCCTTTTTTGCGGCATTTTG
CCTTCCTGTTTTTGCTCACCCAGAAACGCTGGTGAAAGTAAAAGATGCTGAAGATCAGTTGGGTGCGCGA
GTGGGTTACATCGAACTGGATCTCAACAGCGGTAAGATCCTTGAGAGTTTTCGCCCCGAAGAACGCTTTC
CAATGATGAGCACTTTTAAAGTTCTGCTATGTGGCGCGGTATTATCCCGTATTGACGCCGGGCAAGAGCA
ACTCGGTCGCCGCATACACTATTCTCAGAATGACTTGGTTGAGTATTCACCAGTCACAGAAAAGCATCTT
ACGGATGGCATGACAGTAAGAGAATTATGCAGTGCTGCCATAACCATGAGTGATAACACTGCGGCCAACT
TACTTCTGACAACGATTGGAGGACCGAAGGAGCTAACCGCTTTTTTGCACAACATGGGGGATCATGTAAC
TCGCCTTGATCGTTGGGAACCGGAGCTGAATGAAGCCATACCAAACGACGAGCGTGACACCACGATGCCT
GTAGCAATGGCAACAACCTTGCGTAAACTATTAACTGGCGAACTACTTACTCTAGCTTCCCGGCAACAGT
TGATAGACTGGATGGAGGCGGATAAAGTTGCAGGACCACTTCTGCGCTCGGCCCTTCCGGCTGGCTGGTT
TATTGCTGATAAATCTGGAGCCGGTGAGCGTGGGTCTCGCGGTATCATTGCAGCACTGGGGCCAGATGGT
AAGCCCTCCCGTATCGTAGTTATCTACACGACGGGGAGTCAGGCAACTATGGATGAACGAAATAGACAGA
TCGCTGAGATAGGTGCCTCACTGATTAAGCATTGGTAACCGATTCTAGGTGCATTGGCGCAGAAAAAAAT
GCCTGATGCGACGCTGCGCGTCTTATACTCCCACATATGCCAGATTCAGCAACGGATACGGCTTCCCCAA
CTTGCCCACTTCCATACGTGTCCTCCTTACCAGAAATTTATCCTTAAGATCCCGAATCGTTTAAACTCGA
CTCTGGCTCTATCGAATCTCCGTCGTTTCGAGCTTACGCGAACAGCCGTGGCGCTCATTTGCTCGTCGGG
CATCGAATCTCGTCAGCTATCGTCAGCTTACCTTTTTGGCAGCGATCGCGGCTCCCGACATCTTGGACCA
TTAGCTCCACAGGTATCTTCTTCCCTCTAGTGGTCATAACAGCAGCTTCAGCTACCTCTCAATTCAAAAA
ACCCCTCAAGACCCGTTTAGAGGCCCCAAGGGGTTATGCTATCAATCGTTGCGTTACACACACAAAAAAC
CAACACACATCCATCTTCGATGGATAGCGATTTTATTATCTAACTGCTGATCGAGTGTAGCCAGATCTAG
TAATCAATTACGGGGTCATTAGTTCATAGCCCATATATGGAGTTCCGCGTTACATAACTTACGGTAAATG
GCCCGCCTGGCTGACCGCCCAACGACCCCCGCCCATTGACGTCAATAATGACGTATGTTCCCATAGTAAC
GCCAATAGGGACTTTCCATTGACGTCAATGGGTGGAGTATTTACGGTAAACTGCCCACTTGGCAGTACAT
CAAGTGTATCATATGCCAAGTACGCCCCCTATTGACGTCAATGACGGTAAATGGCCCGCCTGGCATTATG
CCCAGTACATGACCTTATGGGACTTTCCTACTTGGCAGTACATCTACGTATTAGTCATCGCTATTACCAT
GCTGATGCGGTTTTGGCAGTACATCAATGGGCGTGGATAGCGGTTTGACTCACGGGGATTTCCAAGTCTC
CACCCCATTGACGTCAATGGGAGTTTGTTTTGGCACCAAAATCAACGGGACTTTCCAAAATGTCGTAACA
ACTCCGCCCCATTGACGCAAATGGGCGGTAGGCGTGTACGGTGGGAGGTCTATATAAGCAGAGCTGGTTT
AGTGAACCGTCAGATCGCCTGGAGACGCCATCCACGCTGTTTTGACCTCCATAGAAGACACCGGGACCGA
TCCAGCCTCCCCTCGAAGCTTACATGTGGTACCGAGCTCGGATCCTGAGAACTTCAGGGTGAGTCTATGG
GACCCTTGATGTTTTCTTTCCCCTTCTTTTCTATGGTTAAGTTCATGTCATAGGAAGGGGAGAAGTAACA
GGGTACACATATTGACCAAATCAGGGTAATTTTGCATTTGTAATTTTAAAAAATGCTTTCTTCTTTTAAT
ATACTTTTTTGTTTATCTTATTTCTAATACTTTCCCTAATCTCTTTCTTTCAGGGCAATAATGATACAAT
GTATCATGCCTCTTTGCACCATTCTAAAGAATAACAGTGATAATTTCTGGGTTAAGGCAATAGCAATATT
TCTGCATATAAATATTTCTGCATATAAATTGTAACTGATGTAAGAGGTTTCATATTGCTAATAGCAGCTA
CAATCCAGCTACCATTCTGCTTTTATTTTATGGTTGGGATAAGGCTGGATTATTCTGAGTCCAAGCTAGG
CCCTTTTGCTAATCATGTTCATACCTCTTATCTTCCTCCCACAGCTCCTGGGCAACGTGCTGGTCTGTGT
GCTGGCCCATCACTTTGGCAAAGGCGGCCGCC
