Features (pLannotate 1.2.2; 21 found; start..end, strand, type, name):
      1..3765    +  CDS            S: SPIKE_SARS2 - Experimental evidence at protein level: Swiss-Prot protein existence level 1. [Spike glycoprotein]: May down-regulate host tetherin (BST2) by lysosomal degradation, thereby counteracting its antiviral activity. From Severe acute respiratory syndrome coronavirus 2 (2019-nCoV) (SARS-CoV-2).
   3839..4427    +  misc_feature   WPRE: woodchuck hepatitis virus posttranscriptional regulatory element
   4480..4601    -  polyA_signal   SV40 poly(A) signal: SV40 polyadenylation signal
   4624..4693    -  CDS            large T antigen (fragment): large T antigen from SV40 (simian virus 40)
   4716..4762    +  terminator     T7 terminator: transcription terminator for bacteriophage T7 RNA polymerase
   4792..4928    +  terminator     rrnG terminator: transcription terminator from the E. coli ribosomal RNA rrnG operon (Albrechtsen et al., 1991)
   4973..5044    +  misc_feature   3' β-globin insulator: insulator downstream of the human β-globin locus (Farrell et al., 2002)
   5089..5285    +  promoter       SV40 promoter: SV40 early promoter
   5299..6090    +  CDS            neo: KKA2_KLEPN - Also known as kan, nptII. Experimental evidence at protein level: Swiss-Prot protein existence level 1. Resistance to kanamycin, neomycin, paromomycin, ribostamycin, butirosin and gentamicin B. From Klebsiella pneumoniae.
   6104..6328    +  polyA_signal   bGH poly(A) signal: bovine growth hormone polyadenylation signal
   6524..7112    -  rep_origin     ori: high-copy-number ColE1/pMB1/pBR322/pUC origin of replication
   7284..7348    -  CDS            bla(M) (fragment): β-lactamase lacking the signal sequence; bla(M); allows cytosolic expression of β-lactamase
   7858..8718    +  CDS            AmpR: β-lactamase; bla; confers resistance to ampicillin, carbenicillin, and related antibiotics
   8731..8867    +  terminator     rrnG terminator: transcription terminator from the E. coli ribosomal RNA rrnG operon (Albrechtsen et al., 1991)
   9019..9090    +  misc_feature   5' β-globin insulator: insulator upstream of the human β-globin locus (Farrell et al., 2002)
   9095..9141    -  terminator     T7 terminator: transcription terminator for bacteriophage T7 RNA polymerase
   9159..9207    -  polyA_signal   poly(A) signal: synthetic polyadenylation signal
   9288..9591    +  enhancer       CMV enhancer: human cytomegalovirus immediate early enhancer
   9664..9681    -  promoter       CMV promoter (fragment): human cytomegalovirus (CMV) immediate early promoter
   9744..9795    +  promoter       CMVd2 promoter: truncated human cytomegalovirus (CMV) immediate early promoter that yields moderately reduced expression relative to the full-length promoter
   9929..10404   +  intron         β-globin intron: internally truncated intron from human β-globin
>Addgene plasmid #212363 | pTwist-SARS-CoV-2 Spike-deltaC18 V1176F (TTC) | addgene full sequence | sequence record 433118 | Addgene NGS Result
ATGTTTGTGTTCCTCGTTCTCCTGCCCCTCGTTTCTTCCCAATGCGTGAACCTCACAACTAGAACGCAGC
TCCCACCCGCTTACACGAACTCTTTTACTCGTGGAGTATACTATCCCGATAAAGTCTTTAGGTCCAGTGT
CCTTCATTCTACTCAAGACCTTTTCCTGCCATTCTTCTCAAATGTCACCTGGTTCCATGCTATCCACGTT
TCTGGCACCAACGGAACTAAACGATTTGATAATCCCGTCTTGCCATTTAACGATGGCGTATACTTTGCCT
CAACGGAGAAGTCCAACATTATCCGGGGATGGATATTTGGCACCACCCTGGACTCCAAGACACAGTCTCT
CCTCATTGTGAACAACGCCACCAATGTCGTCATCAAAGTCTGTGAATTTCAATTTTGTAACGATCCCTTT
CTCGGGGTTTATTATCATAAGAATAACAAGTCTTGGATGGAGTCAGAGTTCCGCGTTTACAGTTCCGCTA
ACAACTGTACTTTTGAGTACGTTTCCCAACCATTTCTCATGGATCTTGAAGGGAAGCAAGGCAACTTCAA
GAATCTCCGCGAATTTGTGTTTAAGAATATAGACGGCTACTTCAAAATTTATAGCAAGCATACCCCGATA
AATCTGGTTCGGGATCTCCCTCAAGGCTTCTCCGCGTTGGAACCCCTCGTGGACTTGCCGATTGGCATCA
ACATCACCCGGTTCCAAACCCTTCTTGCCCTTCATCGAAGCTACCTCACGCCTGGCGACAGTAGTAGTGG
TTGGACAGCGGGCGCAGCAGCCTACTATGTGGGATATTTGCAACCACGCACCTTTCTTCTCAAATATAAC
GAAAACGGAACAATTACCGATGCCGTAGACTGTGCCCTCGATCCCCTGTCCGAAACTAAATGCACACTCA
AGTCCTTCACAGTTGAGAAAGGCATATACCAAACCAGTAACTTCCGCGTCCAACCCACCGAATCCATTGT
TCGATTCCCTAACATCACCAATTTGTGTCCTTTCGGTGAAGTATTTAATGCCACTCGATTTGCATCAGTT
TATGCCTGGAATCGCAAGCGAATATCAAATTGTGTTGCAGATTATAGTGTCCTGTATAATAGCGCATCAT
TCAGCACTTTTAAGTGTTATGGGGTCAGCCCTACGAAATTGAATGACTTGTGTTTTACCAACGTTTACGC
AGATTCTTTCGTCATACGCGGCGACGAAGTCCGACAGATTGCACCGGGGCAAACCGGAAAGATAGCAGAC
TATAATTATAAGTTGCCGGATGACTTCACCGGCTGCGTTATAGCATGGAACTCCAATAATCTCGATTCAA
AAGTCGGCGGCAACTATAATTATCTTTACCGCCTGTTTCGCAAGTCAAATCTGAAGCCCTTTGAACGTGA
CATCTCCACCGAAATTTATCAAGCTGGCAGCACCCCATGTAATGGAGTGGAAGGGTTTAACTGTTATTTT
CCCCTTCAATCATACGGATTTCAACCAACAAATGGGGTGGGCTATCAACCATATCGGGTGGTAGTCTTGA
GCTTTGAGCTGCTCCACGCACCGGCTACAGTTTGCGGACCGAAGAAAAGCACTAACCTGGTGAAGAATAA
ATGTGTGAACTTCAACTTTAATGGGCTCACCGGAACAGGGGTGCTGACAGAATCAAACAAGAAATTTCTC
CCTTTTCAACAATTTGGTAGAGACATTGCCGATACCACAGATGCCGTCCGCGATCCGCAAACACTGGAAA
TCCTCGATATAACACCCTGTAGCTTCGGCGGGGTCAGCGTGATAACTCCCGGAACGAACACATCCAACCA
AGTGGCTGTCCTGTATCAAGATGTCAACTGTACCGAAGTCCCTGTGGCGATACACGCCGACCAACTGACA
CCCACCTGGAGAGTCTACTCAACAGGTTCCAATGTCTTTCAAACTAGAGCGGGTTGTCTCATTGGCGCTG
AGCATGTCAATAATTCATACGAATGTGATATTCCTATTGGGGCAGGAATCTGTGCGTCTTATCAAACTCA
AACGAACTCACCACGGCGCGCTCGCTCAGTAGCCAGCCAGTCCATAATCGCCTATACCATGAGTCTCGGG
GCTGAGAACTCCGTGGCTTATTCAAACAATTCCATCGCAATCCCAACTAACTTTACCATTAGCGTTACCA
CGGAAATCTTGCCCGTCAGCATGACTAAGACGAGCGTAGACTGTACGATGTATATCTGTGGGGATTCCAC
CGAGTGTAGCAACCTCTTGCTTCAATACGGGTCTTTCTGTACTCAACTCAACCGAGCATTGACCGGAATT
GCGGTCGAACAAGACAAGAATACCCAAGAGGTGTTCGCACAAGTAAAGCAAATATACAAAACGCCGCCAA
TCAAAGATTTTGGCGGGTTTAATTTTAGCCAAATACTGCCAGACCCATCTAAGCCTTCAAAACGCAGCTT
TATCGAGGATCTGCTGTTCAACAAAGTTACGTTGGCTGACGCGGGTTTCATTAAGCAGTATGGGGATTGT
TTGGGAGACATTGCGGCCCGCGACCTTATCTGTGCTCAAAAATTCAATGGGTTGACAGTTCTGCCCCCTC
TGCTCACTGATGAGATGATTGCACAGTATACATCAGCATTGTTGGCAGGAACCATTACATCCGGCTGGAC
TTTTGGCGCGGGTGCGGCCCTTCAAATACCTTTCGCTATGCAAATGGCTTACAGATTCAATGGGATTGGT
GTCACGCAAAATGTATTGTATGAAAATCAGAAGCTGATCGCTAATCAATTTAACAGCGCGATTGGCAAGA
TCCAAGATTCACTGTCAAGCACAGCGTCCGCCCTCGGCAAACTCCAAGATGTTGTGAATCAAAACGCCCA
GGCCCTGAATACCCTCGTGAAGCAACTGAGTTCTAACTTCGGCGCAATCTCCAGCGTCCTCAACGACATA
TTGTCCAGACTTGATAAGGTGGAAGCCGAGGTGCAAATTGATCGGCTCATCACAGGCAGGCTCCAGTCAC
TCCAAACTTATGTGACACAACAGTTGATCCGGGCTGCTGAGATACGAGCAAGCGCCAACCTGGCCGCCAC
TAAAATGTCAGAGTGCGTGCTCGGGCAGTCCAAACGGGTTGACTTTTGTGGCAAGGGCTATCACTTGATG
TCCTTCCCCCAATCCGCCCCACATGGAGTGGTCTTTCTCCACGTCACTTATGTCCCTGCTCAAGAGAAGA
ACTTTACGACAGCTCCAGCAATCTGTCACGATGGCAAAGCGCACTTTCCCAGGGAAGGCGTTTTCGTCAG
TAATGGCACGCATTGGTTTGTGACCCAAAGGAATTTCTATGAACCCCAAATCATAACCACTGACAATACA
TTTGTCTCAGGCAACTGTGATGTGGTCATTGGGATCGTGAACAACACGGTATATGATCCCCTGCAACCCG
AGTTGGATAGCTTCAAAGAGGAATTGGATAAATACTTTAAGAATCATACTTCACCCGATGTTGATCTCGG
GGACATATCAGGAATAAATGCAAGTTTCGTCAACATTCAGAAAGAGATTGATCGCCTTAATGAGGTCGCC
AAGAACTTGAATGAATCTTTGATCGACTTGCAAGAACTGGGCAAATACGAACAATATATTAAATGGCCCT
GGTACATTTGGTTGGGCTTTATCGCCGGACTTATAGCTATCGTTATGGTCACAATTATGTTGTGCTGTAT
GACTAGCTGTTGTTCCTGCTTGAAAGGATGTTGCAGTTGCGGATCTTGTTGTAAATAAAGGATCCTCTAG
AAGTTGTCTCCTCCTGCACTGACTGACTGATACAATCGATTTCTGGATCCGCAGGCCTAATCAACCTCTG
GATTACAAAATTTGTGAAAGATTGACTGGTATTCTTAACTATGTTGCTCCTTTTACGCTATGTGGATACG
CTGCTTTAATGCCTTTGTATCATGCTATTGCTTCCCGTATGGCTTTCATTTTCTCCTCCTTGTATAAATC
CTGGTTGCTGTCTCTTTATGAGGAGTTGTGGCCCGTTGTCAGGCAACGTGGCGTGGTGTGCACTGTGTTT
GCTGACGCAACCCCCACTGGTTGGGGCATTGCCACCACCTGTCAGCTCCTTTCCGGGACTTTCGCTTTCC
CCCTCCCTATTGCCACGGCGGAACTCATCGCCGCCTGCCTTGCCCGCTGCTGGACAGGGGCTCGGCTGTT
GGGCACTGACAATTCCGTGGTGTTGTCGGGGAAGCTGACGTCCTTTCCATGGCTGCTCGCCTGTGTTGCC
ACCTGGATTCTGCGCGGGACGTCCTTCTGCTACGTCCCTTCGGCCCTCAATCCAGCGGACCTTCCTTCCC
GCGGCCTGCTGCCGGCTCTGCGGCCTCTTCCGCGTCTTCGCCTTCGCCCTCAGACGAGTCGGATCTCCCT
TTGGGCCGCCTCCCCGCCTGTCTAGCTTGACTGACTGAGATACAGCGTACCTTCAGCTCACAGACATGAT
AAGATACATTGATGAGTTTGGACAAACCACAACTAGAATGCAGTGAAAAAAATGCTTTATTTGTGAAATT
TGTGATGCTATTGCTTTATTTGTAACCATTATAAGCTGCAATAAACAAGTTAACAACAACAATTGCATTC
ATTTTATGTTTCAGGTTCAGGGGGAGGTGTGGGAGGTTTTTTAAAGCAAGTAAAACCTCTACAAATGTGG
TATTGGCCCATCTCTATCGGTATCGTAGCATAACCCCTTGGGGCCTCTAAACGGGTCTTGAGGGGTTTTT
TGTGCCCCTCGGGCCGGATTGCTATCTACCGGCATTGGCGCAGAAAAAAATGCCTGATGCGACGCTGCGC
GTCTTATACTCCCACATATGCCAGATTCAGCAACGGATACGGCTTCCCCAACTTGCCCACTTCCATACGT
GTCCTCCTTACCAGAAATTTATCCTTAAGGTCGTCAGCTATCCTGCAGGCGATCTCTCGATTTCGATCAA
GACATTCCTTTAATGGTCTTTTCTGGACACCACTAGGGGTCAGAAGTAGTTCATCAAACTTTCTTCCCTC
CCTAATCTCATTGGTTACCTTGGGCTATCGAAACTTAATTAAGCGATCTGCATCTCAATTAGTCAGCAAC
CATAGTCCCGCCCCTAACTCCGCCCATCCCGCCCCTAACTCCGCCCAGTTCCGCCCATTCTCCGCCCCAT
CGCTGACTAATTTTTTTTATTTATGCAGAGGCCGAGGCCGCCTCGGCCTCTGAGCTATTCCAGAAGTAGT
GAGGAGGCTTTTTTGGAGGCCTAGGCTTTTGCAAAGGAGGTAGCCAACATGATTGAACAAGATGGATTGC
ACGCAGGTTCTCCCGCCGCTTGGGTGGAGAGGCTATTCGGCTATGACTGGGCACAACAGACAATCGGCTG
CTCTGATGCCGCCGTGTTCCGGCTGTCAGCGCAGGGGCGCCCGGTTCTTTTTGTCAAGACCGACCTGTCC
GGTGCCCTGAATGAACTCCAGGACGAGGCAGCGCGGCTATCGTGGCTGGCCACGACGGGCGTTCCTTGCG
CAGCTGTGCTCGACGTTGTCACTGAAGCGGGAAGGGACTGGCTGCTATTGGGCGAAGTGCCGGGGCAGGA
TCTCCTGTCATCTCACCTTGCTCCTGCCGAGAAAGTATCCATCATGGCTGATGCAATGCGGCGGCTGCAT
ACGCTTGATCCGGCTACCTGCCCATTCGACCACCAAGCGAAACATCGCATCGAGCGAGCACGTACTCGGA
TGGAAGCCGGTCTTGTCGATCAGGATGATCTGGACGAAGAGCATCAGGGGCTCGCGCCAGCCGAACTGTT
CGCCAGGCTCAAGGCGCGGATGCCCGACGGCGAGGATCTCGTCGTGACCCACGGCGATGCCTGCTTGCCG
AATATCATGGTGGAAAATGGCCGCTTTTCTGGATTCATCGACTGTGGCCGGCTGGGTGTGGCGGACCGCT
ATCAGGACATAGCGTTGGCTACCCGTGATATTGCTGAAGAGCTTGGCGGCGAATGGGCTGACCGCTTCCT
CGTGCTTTACGGTATCGCCGCTCCCGATTCGCAGCGCATCGCCTTCTATCGCCTTCTTGACGAGTTCTTC
TAGTATGTAAGCCCTGTGCCTTCTAGTTGCCAGCCATCTGTTGTTTGCCCCTCCCCCGTGCCTTCCTTGA
CCCTGGAAGGTGCCACTCCCACTGTCCTTTCCTAATAAAATGAGGAAATTGCATCGCATTGTCTGAGTAG
GTGTCATTCTATTCTGGGGGGTGGGGTGGGGCAGGACAGCAAGGGGGAGGATTGGGAAGACAATAGCAGG
CATGCTGGGGATGCGGTGGGCTCTATGGTTAATTAACCAGTCAAGTCAGCTACTTGGCGAGATCGACTTG
TCTGGGTTTCGACTACGCTCAGAATTGCGTCAGTCAAGTTCGATCTGGTCCTTGCTATTGCACCCGTTCT
CCGATTACGAGTTTCATTTAAATCATGTGAGCAAAAGGCCAGCAAAAGGCCAGGAACCGTAAAAAGGCCG
CGTTGCTGGCGTTTTTCCATAGGCTCCGCCCCCCTGACGAGCATCACAAAAATCGACGCTCAAGTCAGAG
GTGGCGAAACCCGACAGGACTATAAAGATACCAGGCGTTTCCCCCTGGAAGCTCCCTCGTGCGCTCTCCT
GTTCCGACCCTGCCGCTTACCGGATACCTGTCCGCCTTTCTCCCTTCGGGAAGCGTGGCGCTTTCTCATA
GCTCACGCTGTAGGTATCTCAGTTCGGTGTAGGTCGTTCGCTCCAAGCTGGGCTGTGTGCACGAACCCCC
CGTTCAGCCCGACCGCTGCGCCTTATCCGGTAACTATCGTCTTGAGTCCAACCCGGTAAGACACGACTTA
TCGCCACTGGCAGCAGCCACTGGTAACAGGATTAGCAGAGCGAGGTATGTAGGCGGTGCTACAGAGTTCT
TGAAGTGGTGGCCTAACTACGGCTACACTAGAAGAACAGTATTTGGTATCTGCGCTCTGCTGAAGCCAGT
TACCTTCGGAAAAAGAGTTGGTAGCTCTTGATCCGGCAAACAAACCACCGCTGGTAGCGGTGGTTTTTTT
GTTTGCAAGCAGCAGATTACGCGCAGAAAAAAAGGATCTCAAGAAGATCCTTTGATCTTTTCTACGGGGT
CTGACGCTCAGTGGAACGAAAACTCACGTTAAGGGATTTTGGTCATGAGATTATCAAAAAGGATCTTCAC
CTAGATCCTTTTAAATTAAAAATGAAGTTTTAAATCAATCTAAAGTATATATGAGTAAACTTGGTCTGAC
AGTTACCAATGCTTAATCAGTGAGGCACCTATCTCAGCGATCTGTCTATTTCGTTCATCCATAGTTGCAT
TTAAATTTCCGAACTCTCCAAGGCCCTCGTCGGAAAATCTTCAAACCTTTCGTCCGATCCATCTTGCAGG
CTACCTCTCGAACGAACTATCGCAAGTCTCTTGGCCGGCCTTGCGCCTTGGCTATTGCTTGGCAGCGCCT
ATCGCCAGGTATTACTCCAATCCCGAATATCCGAGATCGGGATCACCCGAGAGAAGTTCAACCTACATCC
TCAATCCCGATCTATCCGAGATCCGAGGAATATCGAAATCGGGGCGCGCCTGGTGTACCGAGAACGATCC
TCTCAGTGCGAGTCTCGACGATCCATATCGTTGCTTGGCAGTCAGCCAGTCGGAATCCAGCTTGGGACCC
AGGAAGTCCAATCGTCAGATATTGTACTCAAGCCTGGTCACGGCAGCGTACCGATCTGTTTAAACCTAGA
TATTGATAGTCTGATCGGTCAACGTATAATCGAGTCCTAGCTTTTGCAAACATCTATCAAGAGACAGGAT
CAGCAGGAGGCTTTCGCATGAGTATTCAACATTTCCGTGTCGCCCTTATTCCCTTTTTTGCGGCATTTTG
CCTTCCTGTTTTTGCTCACCCAGAAACGCTGGTGAAAGTAAAAGATGCTGAAGATCAGTTGGGTGCGCGA
GTGGGTTACATCGAACTGGATCTCAACAGCGGTAAGATCCTTGAGAGTTTTCGCCCCGAAGAACGCTTTC
CAATGATGAGCACTTTTAAAGTTCTGCTATGTGGCGCGGTATTATCCCGTATTGACGCCGGGCAAGAGCA
ACTCGGTCGCCGCATACACTATTCTCAGAATGACTTGGTTGAGTATTCACCAGTCACAGAAAAGCATCTT
ACGGATGGCATGACAGTAAGAGAATTATGCAGTGCTGCCATAACCATGAGTGATAACACTGCGGCCAACT
TACTTCTGACAACGATTGGAGGACCGAAGGAGCTAACCGCTTTTTTGCACAACATGGGGGATCATGTAAC
TCGCCTTGATCGTTGGGAACCGGAGCTGAATGAAGCCATACCAAACGACGAGCGTGACACCACGATGCCT
GTAGCAATGGCAACAACCTTGCGTAAACTATTAACTGGCGAACTACTTACTCTAGCTTCCCGGCAACAGT
TGATAGACTGGATGGAGGCGGATAAAGTTGCAGGACCACTTCTGCGCTCGGCCCTTCCGGCTGGCTGGTT
TATTGCTGATAAATCTGGAGCCGGTGAGCGTGGGTCTCGCGGTATCATTGCAGCACTGGGGCCAGATGGT
AAGCCCTCCCGTATCGTAGTTATCTACACGACGGGGAGTCAGGCAACTATGGATGAACGAAATAGACAGA
TCGCTGAGATAGGTGCCTCACTGATTAAGCATTGGTAACCGATTCTAGGTGCATTGGCGCAGAAAAAAAT
GCCTGATGCGACGCTGCGCGTCTTATACTCCCACATATGCCAGATTCAGCAACGGATACGGCTTCCCCAA
CTTGCCCACTTCCATACGTGTCCTCCTTACCAGAAATTTATCCTTAAGATCCCGAATCGTTTAAACTCGA
CTCTGGCTCTATCGAATCTCCGTCGTTTCGAGCTTACGCGAACAGCCGTGGCGCTCATTTGCTCGTCGGG
CATCGAATCTCGTCAGCTATCGTCAGCTTACCTTTTTGGCAGCGATCGCGGCTCCCGACATCTTGGACCA
TTAGCTCCACAGGTATCTTCTTCCCTCTAGTGGTCATAACAGCAGCTTCAGCTACCTCTCAATTCAAAAA
ACCCCTCAAGACCCGTTTAGAGGCCCCAAGGGGTTATGCTATCAATCGTTGCGTTACACACACAAAAAAC
CAACACACATCCATCTTCGATGGATAGCGATTTTATTATCTAACTGCTGATCGAGTGTAGCCAGATCTAG
TAATCAATTACGGGGTCATTAGTTCATAGCCCATATATGGAGTTCCGCGTTACATAACTTACGGTAAATG
GCCCGCCTGGCTGACCGCCCAACGACCCCCGCCCATTGACGTCAATAATGACGTATGTTCCCATAGTAAC
GCCAATAGGGACTTTCCATTGACGTCAATGGGTGGAGTATTTACGGTAAACTGCCCACTTGGCAGTACAT
CAAGTGTATCATATGCCAAGTACGCCCCCTATTGACGTCAATGACGGTAAATGGCCCGCCTGGCATTATG
CCCAGTACATGACCTTATGGGACTTTCCTACTTGGCAGTACATCTACGTATTAGTCATCGCTATTACCAT
GCTGATGCGGTTTTGGCAGTACATCAATGGGCGTGGATAGCGGTTTGACTCACGGGGATTTCCAAGTCTC
CACCCCATTGACGTCAATGGGAGTTTGTTTTGGCACCAAAATCAACGGGACTTTCCAAAATGTCGTAACA
ACTCCGCCCCATTGACGCAAATGGGCGGTAGGCGTGTACGGTGGGAGGTCTATATAAGCAGAGCTGGTTT
AGTGAACCGTCAGATCGCCTGGAGACGCCATCCACGCTGTTTTGACCTCCATAGAAGACACCGGGACCGA
TCCAGCCTCCCCTCGAAGCTTACATGTGGTACCGAGCTCGGATCCTGAGAACTTCAGGGTGAGTCTATGG
GACCCTTGATGTTTTCTTTCCCCTTCTTTTCTATGGTTAAGTTCATGTCATAGGAAGGGGAGAAGTAACA
GGGTACACATATTGACCAAATCAGGGTAATTTTGCATTTGTAATTTTAAAAAATGCTTTCTTCTTTTAAT
ATACTTTTTTGTTTATCTTATTTCTAATACTTTCCCTAATCTCTTTCTTTCAGGGCAATAATGATACAAT
GTATCATGCCTCTTTGCACCATTCTAAAGAATAACAGTGATAATTTCTGGGTTAAGGCAATAGCAATATT
TCTGCATATAAATATTTCTGCATATAAATTGTAACTGATGTAAGAGGTTTCATATTGCTAATAGCAGCTA
CAATCCAGCTACCATTCTGCTTTTATTTTATGGTTGGGATAAGGCTGGATTATTCTGAGTCCAAGCTAGG
CCCTTTTGCTAATCATGTTCATACCTCTTATCTTCCTCCCACAGCTCCTGGGCAACGTGCTGGTCTGTGT
GCTGGCCCATCACTTTGGCAAAGGCGGCCGCC
